Addgene plasmid #42119: FLAG-Sec31a S527/799A #27#905
Depositing lab: Ayano Satoh. Depositing organization: Okayama University. Publication: CK2 phosphorylates Sec31 and regulates ER-To-Golgi trafficking. Koreishi M, Yu S, Oda M, Honjo Y, Satoh A. PLoS One. 2013;8(1):e54382. doi: 10.1371/journal.pone.0054382. Epub 2013 Jan 18. PubMed 23349870.
Backbone
  Vector backbone: pFLAG-CMV
  Backbone manufacturer: Sigma
  Backbone size w/o insert (bp): 4700
  Vector type: Mammalian Expression
Growth in bacteria
  Bacterial resistance: Ampicillin, 100 μg/mL
  Growth temperature: 37°C
  Growth strain: XL1 Blue
  Copy number: High Copy
Gene/Insert
  Gene/Insert name: Sec31a
  Species: H. sapiens (human)
  Insert size (bp): 3700
  Mutation: S527A S799A
  Entrez Gene: SEC31A (a.k.a. ABP125, ABP130, HPBKS, HSPC275, HSPC334, NEDSOSB, SEC31L1)
  Promoter: CMV
  Tag / fusion protein: FLAG (N terminal on backbone)
  Cloning method: Restriction Enzyme; 5′ cloning site EcoRI (not destroyed); 3′ cloning site EcoRI (not destroyed)
  Sequencing primers: 5′ CMV-F; 3′ N/A
Terms and licenses: Academic/Nonprofit Terms; Industry Terms: Not Available to Industry
How to cite: FLAG-Sec31a S527/799A #27#905 was a gift from Ayano Satoh (Addgene plasmid # 42119 ; http://n2t.net/addgene:42119 ; RRID:Addgene_42119)
