[The description below was written by a language model from this plasmid's Addgene catalogue record.]
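Description:
FLAG-Sec31a S527/799A is a mammalian expression plasmid built on the commercial pFLAG-CMV backbone (about 4.7 kb without insert). It is propagated in E. coli as a high-copy plasmid under ampicillin selection. The record does not list a mammalian selection marker or provide a feature table, so details such as the polyadenylation signal and the bacterial origin are not documented here. The construct appears suited mainly to transient transfection of cultured mammalian cells.

The payload is a roughly 3.7 kb human SEC31A coding sequence, inserted at an EcoRI site that is retained on both flanks of the insert. Because the same enzyme was used at both ends, the cloning was non-directional. Expression is driven by the strong constitutive CMV promoter, and the backbone supplies an N-terminal FLAG epitope, so the protein can be detected or immunoprecipitated with anti-FLAG reagents. SEC31A is an outer-layer component of the COPII coat that mediates vesicle export from the endoplasmic reticulum.

This version carries two serine-to-alanine substitutions, S527A and S799A, which remove the hydroxyl groups at those positions and so prevent phosphorylation there. The associated publication concerns phosphorylation of Sec31 by casein kinase 2 (CK2) and its role in regulating ER-to-Golgi trafficking. In that context, the plasmid serves as a non-phosphorylatable double mutant for comparison with wild-type Sec31a, for example in assays of phosphorylation, of interaction with COPII partners, or of secretory transport.
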