>Addgene plasmid #42119 | FLAG-Sec31a S527/799A #27#905 | depositor partial sequence | sequence record 56856 | FLAG-Sec31a S527/799A #27#905 sequence 3672 bps
GAATTCAAGTTAAAGGAAGTAGATCGTACAGCCATGCAGGCATGGAGCCCTGCCCAGAATCACCCCATTT
ACCTAGCAACAGGAACATCTGCTCAGCAATTGGATGCAACATTTAGTACGAATGCTTCCCTTGAGATATT
TGAATTAGACCTCTCTGATCCATCCTTGGATATGAAATCTTGTGCCACATTCTCCTCTTCTCACAGGTAC
CACAAGTTGATTTGGGGGCCTTATAAAATGGATTCCAAAGGAGATGTCTCTGGAGTTCTGATTGCAGGTG
GTGAAAATGGAAATATTATTCTCTATGATCCTTCTAAAATTATAGCTGGAGACAAGGAAGTTGTGATTGC
CCAGAATGACAAGCATACTGGCCCAGTGAGAGCCTTGGATGTGAACATTTTCCAGACTAATCTGGTAGCT
TCTGGTGCTAATGAATCTGAAATCTACATATGGGATCTAAATAATTTTGCAACCCCAATGACACCAGGAG
CCAAAACACAGCCGCCAGAAGATATCAGCTGCATTGCATGGAACAGACAAGTTCAGCATATTTTAGCATC
AGCCAGTCCCAGTGGCCGGGCCACTGTATGGGATCTTAGGAAAAATGAGCCAATCATCAAAGTCAGTGAC
CATAGTAACAGAATGCATTGTTCTGGGTTGGCATGGCATCCTGATGTTGCTACTCAGATGGTCCTTGCCT
CCGAGGATGACCGGTTACCAGTGATCCAGATGTGGGATCTTCGATTTGCTTCCTCTCCACTTCGTGTCCT
GGAAAACCATGCCAGGGGGATTTTGGCAATTGCTTGGAGCATGGCAGATCCTGAATTGTTACTGAGCTGT
GGAAAAGATGCTAAGATTCTCTGCTCCAATCCAAACACAGGAGAGGTGTTATATGAACTTCCCACCAACA
CACAGTGGTGCTTCGATATTCAGTGGTGTCCCCGAAATCCTGCTGTCTTATCAGCTGCTTCGTTTGATGG
GCGTATCAGTGTTTATTCTATCATGGGAGGAAGCACAGATGGTTTAAGACAGAAACAAGTTGACAAGCTT
TCATCATCTTTTGGGAATCTTGATCCCTTTGGCACAGGACAGCCCCTTCCTCCGTTACAAATTCCACAGC
AGACTGCTCAGCATAGTATAGTGCTGCCTCTGAAGAAGCCGCCCAAGTGGATTCGAAGGCCTGTTGGTGC
TTCTTTTTCATTTGGAGGCAAACTGGTTACGTTTGAGAATGTCAGAATGCCTTCTCATCAGGGAGCTGAG
CAGCAGCAGCAGCAGCACCATGTGTTCATTAGTCAGGTTGTAACAGAAAAGGAGTTCCTCAGCCGATCAG
ACCAACTTCAGCAGGCTGTGCAGTCACAAGGATTTATCAATTATTGTCAAAAAAAAATTGATGCTTCTCA
GACTGAATTTGAGAAAAATGTGTGGTCCTTTTTGAAGGTAAACTTTGAGGATGATTCTCGTGGAAAATAC
CTTGAACTTCTAGGATACAGAAAAGAAGATCTAGGAAAGAAGATTGCTTTGGCCTTGAACAAAGTGGATG
GAGCCAATGTGGCTCTTAAAGACTCTGACCAAGTAGCACAGGCTGATGGGGAGGAGAGCCCTGCTGCTGA
AGAGCAGCTCTTGGGAGAGCACATTAAAGAGGAAAAAGAAGAATCTGAATTTCTACCCTCATCTGGAGGA
ACATTTAATATCTCTGTCAGTGGGGACATTGATGGTTTAATTACTCAGGCTTTGCTGACGGGCAATTTTG
AGAGTGCTGTTGACCTTTGTTTACATGATAACCGCATGGCCGATGCCATTATATTGGCCATAGCAGGTGG
ACAAGAACTCTTGGCTCGAACCCAGAAAAAATACTTCGCAAAATCCCAAAGCAAAATTACCAGGCTCATC
ACTGCAGTGGTGATGAAGAACTGGAAAGAGATTGTTGAGTCTTGTGATCTTAAAAATTGGAGAGAGGCTT
TAGCTGCAGTATTGACTTATGCAAAGCCGGATGAATTTTCAGCCCTTTGTGATCTTTTGGGAACCAGGCT
TGAAAATGAAGGAGATAGCCTCCTGCAGACTCAAGCATGTCTCTGCTATATTTGTGCAGGGAATGTAGAG
AAATTAGTTGCATGTTGGACTAAAGCTCAGGATGGAAGCCACCCTTTGTCACTTCAGGATCTGATTGAGA
AAGTTGTCATCCTGCGAAAAGCTGTGCAACTCACTCAAGCCATGGACACTAGTACTGTAGGAGTTCTCTT
GGCTGCGAAGATGAGTCAGTATGCCAATTTGTTGGCAGCTCAGGGCAGTATTGCTGCAGCCTTGGCTTTT
CTTCCTGACAACACCAACCAGCCAAATATCATGCAGCTTCGTGACAGACTTTGTAGAGCACAAGGAGAGC
CTGTAGCAGGACATGAAGCACCTAAAATTCCGTACGAGAAACAGCAGCTCCCCAAGGGCAGGCCTGGACC
AGTTGCTGGCCACCACCAGATGCCAAGAGTTCAAACTCAACAATATTATCCCCATGGAGAAAATCCTCCA
CCTCCGGGTTTCATAATGCATGGAAATGTTAATCCAAATGCTGCTGGTCAGCTTCCCACATCTCCAGGTC
ATATGCACACCCAGGTACCACCTTATCCACAGCCACAGCCTTATCAACCAGCCCAGCCGTATCCCTTCGG
AACAGGGGGGTCAGCAATGTATCGACCTCAGCAGCCTGTTGCTCCTCCTACTTCAAACGCTTACCCTAAC
ACCCCTTACATATCTTCTGCTTCTTCCTATACTGGGCAGTCTCAGCTGTACGCAGCACAGCACCAGGCCT
CTTCACCTACCTCCAGCCCTGCTACTTCTTTCCCTCCTCCCCCTTCCTCTGGAGCATCCTTCCAGCATGG
CGGACCAGGAGCTCCACCATCATCTTCAGCTTATGCACTGCCTCCTGGAACAACAGGTACACTGCCTGCT
GCCAGTGAGCTGCCTGCGTCCCAAAGAACAGGTCCTCAGAATGGTTGGAATGACCCTCCAGCTTTGAACA
GAGTACCCAAAAAGAAGAAGATGCCTGAAAACTTCATGCCTCCTGTTCCCATCACATCACCAATCATGAA
CCCGTTGGGTGACCCCCAGTCACAAATGCTGCAGCAACAGCCTTCAGCTCCAGTACCACTGTCAAGCCAG
TCTTCATTCCCACAGCCACATCTTCCAGGTGGCCAGCCCTTCCATGGCGTACAGCAACCTCTTGGTCAAA
CAGGCATGCCACCATCTTTTTCAAAGCCCAATATTGAAGGTGCCCCAGGGGCTCCTATTGGAAATACCTT
CCAGCATGTGCAGTCTTTGCCAACAAAAAAAATTACCAAGAAACCTATTCCAGATGAGCACCTCATTCTA
AAGACCACATTTGAGGATCTTATTCAGCGCTGCCTTTCTTCAGCAACAGACCCTCAAACCAAGAGGAAGC
TAGATGATGCCAGCAAACGTTTGGAGTTTCTGTATGATAAACTTAGGGAACAGACACTTTCACCAACAAT
CACCAGTGGTTTACACAACATTGCAAGGAGCATTGAAACTCGAAACTACTCAGAAGGATTGACCATGCAT
ACCCACATAGTTAGCACCAGCAACTTCAGTGAGACCTCTGCTTTCATGCCAGTTCTCAAAGTTGTTCTCA
CCCAGGCCAATAAGCTGGGTGTCTAAGAATTC
