>Addgene plasmid #42119 | FLAG-Sec31a S527/799A #27#905 | addgene partial sequence | sequence record 57400 | CMV-F 5'-CGCAAATGGGCGGTAGGCGTG-3'
GAGCTCTCTGGCTAACTAGAGAACCCACTGCTTACTGGCTTATCGAAATTAATACGACTCACTATAGGGA
GACCCAAGCTTGGTACCGCCACCATGGACTACAAAGACCATGACGGTGATTATAAAGATCATGATATCGA
TTACAAGGATGACGATGACAAAGAATTCAAGTTAAAGGAAGTAGATCGTACAGCCATGCAGGCATGGAGC
CCTGCCCAGAATCACCCCATTTACCTAGCAACAGGAACATCTGCTCAGCAATTGGATGCAACATTTAGTA
CGAATGCTTCCCTTGAGATATTTGAATTAGACCTCTCTGATCCATCCTTGGATATGAAATCTTGTGCCAC
ATTCTCCTCTTCTCACAGGTACCACAAGTTGATTTGGGGGCCTTATAAAATGGATTCCAAAGGAGATGTC
TCTGGAGTTCTGATTGCAGGTGGTGAAAATGGAAATATTATTCTCTATGATCCTTCTAAAATTATAGCTG
GAGACAAGGAAGTTGTGATTGCCCAGAATGACAAGCATACTGGCCCAGTGAGAGCCTTGGATGTGAACAT
TTTCCAGACTAATCTGGTAGCTTCTGGTGCTAATGAATCTGAAATCTACATATGGGATCTAAATAATTTT
GCAACCCCAATGACACCAGGAGCCAAAACACAGCCGCCAGAAGATATCAGCTGCATTGCATGGAACAGAC
AAGTTCAGCATATTTTAGCATCAGCCAGTCCCAGTGGCCGGGCCACTGTATGGGATCTTAGGAAAAATGA
GCCAATCATCAAAGTCAGTGACCATAGTAACAGAATGCATTGTTCTGGGT
