>Addgene plasmid #42119 | FLAG-Sec31a S527/799A #27#905 | addgene partial sequence | sequence record 57682 | hSec31a-F1 5'-GAAGATTGCTTTGGCCTTGA-3'
GTGGCTCTTAAAGACTCTGACCAAGTAGCACAGGCTGATGGGGAGGAGAGCCCTGCTGCTGAAGAGCAGC
TCTTGGGAGAGCACATTAAAGAGGAAAAAGAAGAATCTGAATTTCTACCCTCATCTGGAGGAACATTTAA
TATCTCTGTCAGTGGGGACATTGATGGTTTAATTACTCAGGCTTTGCTGACGGGCAATTTTGAGAGTGCT
GTTGACCTTTGTTTACATGATAACCGCATGGCCGATGCCATTATATTGGCCATAGCAGGTGGACAAGAAC
TCTTGGCTCGAACCCAGAAAAAATACTTCGCAAAATCCCAAAGCAAAATTACCAGGCTCATCACTGCAGT
GGTGATGAAGAACTGGAAAGAGATTGTTGAGTCTTGTGATCTTAAAAATTGGAGAGAGGCTTTAGCTGCA
GTATTGACTTATGCAAAGCCGGATGAATTTTCAGCCCTTTGTGATCTTTTGGGAACCAGGCTTGAAAATG
AAGGAGATAGCCTCCTGCAGACTCAAGCATGTCTCTGCTATATTTGTGCAGGGAATGTAGAGAAATTAGT
TGCATGTTGGACTAAAGCTCAGGATGGAAGCCACCCTTTGTCACTTCAGGATCTGATTGAGAAAGTTGTC
ATCCTGCGAAAAGCTGTGCAACTCACTCAAGCCATGGACACTAGTACTGTAGGAGTTCTCTTGGCTGCGA
AGATGAGTCAGTATGCCAATTTGTTGGCAGCTCAGGGCAGTATTGCTGCAGCCTTGGCTTTTCTTCCTGA
CAACACCAACCAGCCAAATATCATGCAGCTTCGTGACAGACTTTGTAGAGCACAAGGAGAGCCTGTAGCA
GGACATGAAGCACCTAAA
